Addgene plasmid #87426: AICSDP-7:SEC61B-mEGFP
Purpose: Homology arms and linker-mEGFP sequence for N-terminus tagging of human SEC61B
Depositing lab: Allen Institute for Cell Science. Publication: Systematic gene tagging using CRISPR/Cas9 in human stem cells to illuminate cell organization. Roberts B, Haupt A, Tucker A, Grancharova T, Arakaki J, Fuqua MA, Nelson A, Hookway C, Ludmann SA, Mueller IA, Yang R, Horwitz R, Rafelski SM, Gunawardane RN. Mol Biol Cell. 2017 Oct 15;28(21):2854-2874. doi: 10.1091/mbc.E17-03-0209. Epub 2017 Aug 16. PubMed 28814507.
Backbone
  Vector backbone: pUC57
  Vector type: Mammalian Expression, CRISPR ; Donor Template
Growth in bacteria
  Bacterial resistance: Ampicillin, 100 μg/mL
  Growth temperature: 37°C
  Growth strain: DH5alpha
  Copy number: High Copy
Gene/Insert
  Gene/Insert name: SEC61B Homology Arms with mEGFP-linker (alt name: SEC61B)
  Species: H. sapiens (human)
  Insert size (bp): 2680
  Mutation: homology arms contain point mutations to disrupt crRNA binding sites used
  Entrez Gene: SEC61B
  Tag / fusion protein: mEGFP-linker (N terminal on insert)
  Cloning method: Unknown
  Sequencing primers: 5′ M13-F20; 3′ M13-Rev
Terms and licenses: Academic/Nonprofit Terms; Industry Terms
Depositor comments: This plasmid has been used with locus-specific CRISPR/Cas9 to add a mEGFP tag to the N-terminus of human SEC61B in WTC human induced pluripotent stem cells by the Allen Institute for Cell Science. Linker (AA) sequence: SGLRS. After protein tagging using this donor template plasmid and CRISPR/Cas9 reagents, transfected cells may exhibit varying intensity levels of fluorescence, likely due to editing precision. To obtain cells of uniform intensity levels, see our protocol for fluorescence-assisted cell sorting and subcloning of transfected cells (https://www.allencell.org/instructional-videos-and-tutorials-for-cell-methods.html) Further, we recommend PCR-based assays for identifying precisely edited clones as previously described (https://www.molbiolcell.org/doi/abs/10.1091/mbc.e17-03-0209) For more information on the entire plasmid collection, please see https://www.addgene.org/allen-institute-cell-science/ . Please visit https://www.biorxiv.org/content/early/2017/03/31/123042 for bioRxiv preprint.
How to cite: AICSDP-7:SEC61B-mEGFP was a gift from Allen Institute for Cell Science (Addgene plasmid # 87426 ; http://n2t.net/addgene:87426 ; RRID:Addgene_87426)
