[The description below was written by a language model from this plasmid's Addgene catalogue record and pLannotate feature annotations shown in this document.]
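Description:
AICSDP-7:SEC61B-mEGFP is a CRISPR/Cas9 homology-directed repair donor template built in the pUC57 cloning backbone, designed to add a monomeric EGFP tag to the N-terminus of the endogenous human SEC61B gene. The 5,351 nt plasmid is propagated in E. coli at high copy from a ColE1/pUC-type origin and selected with ampicillin through the β-lactamase (AmpR) gene and its own promoter. Remnants of the cloning backbone are also annotated, including lacZα, lacI, rop and bom fragments and the lac promoter/operator with its CAP binding site; these flank the insert and play no role in the editing application.

The roughly 2.7 kb insert consists of human genomic homology arms surrounding an mEGFP coding sequence followed by a short linker, arranged so that after integration the fluorescent protein is fused in frame upstream of Sec61β, a subunit of the endoplasmic reticulum translocon. The feature table places mEGFP between the arms. An ALG2 fragment is detected on the opposite strand in the upstream arm, presumably neighbouring genomic sequence, and a Sec61β coding fragment lies in the downstream arm. No mammalian promoter is annotated, which fits a design in which the tagged protein is expressed from the native SEC61B locus after repair rather than from the plasmid itself. The arms carry point mutations that disrupt the crRNA binding sites used, preventing Cas9 from recutting the donor or the edited allele.

According to the depositor, the plasmid has been used with locus-specific CRISPR/Cas9 reagents to tag SEC61B in WTC human induced pluripotent stem cells. Transfected cells may vary in fluorescence intensity, so sorting, subcloning and PCR-based screening are advised to identify precisely edited clones.
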