Features (pLannotate 1.2.2; 13 found; start..end, strand, type, name):
    137..236     +  misc_feature   bom (fragment): basis of mobility region from pBR322
    242..399     -  CDS            lacZα (fragment): LacZα fragment of β-galactosidase; lacZ fragment
    593..943     -  CDS            ALG2 (fragment): ALG2_HUMAN - Experimental evidence at protein level: Swiss-Prot protein existence level 1. Mannosylates Man(2)GlcNAc(2)-dolichol diphosphate and Man(1)GlcNAc(2)-dolichol diphosphate to form Man(3)GlcNAc(2)-dolichol diphosphate. From Homo sapiens (Human).
   1413..2129    +  CDS            mEGFP: mEGFP is a basic (constitutively fluorescent) green fluorescent protein published in 2002, derived from Aequorea victoria. It has moderate acid sensitivity.
   2326..2425    +  CDS            Sec61β (fragment): human Sec61β subunit of the translocon in the endoplasmic reticulum; SEC61B
   3154..3170    -  protein_bind   lac operator: The lac repressor binds to the lac operator to inhibit transcription in E. coli. This inhibition can be relieved by adding lactose or isopropyl-β-D-thiogalactopyranoside (IPTG). lac repressor encoded by lacI
   3178..3208    -  promoter       lac promoter: promoter for the E. coli lac operon
   3223..3244    -  protein_bind   CAP binding site: CAP binding activates transcription in the presence of cAMP. E. coli catabolite activator protein
   3257..3349    -  CDS            lacI (fragment): lac repressor; lacI; The lac repressor binds to the lac operator to inhibit transcription in E. coli. This inhibition can be relieved by adding lactose or isopropyl-β-D-thiogalactopyranoside (IPTG).
   3532..4120    -  rep_origin     ori: high-copy-number ColE1/pMB1/pBR322/pUC origin of replication
   4291..5151    -  CDS            AmpR: β-lactamase; bla; confers resistance to ampicillin, carbenicillin, and related antibiotics
   5152..5256    -  promoter       AmpR promoter: bla
   5351..35      +  CDS            rop (fragment) (across the origin): Rop protein, which maintains plasmids at low copy number; rop
>Addgene plasmid #87426 | AICSDP-7:SEC61B-mEGFP | addgene full sequence | sequence record 173967 | Addgene NGS Result
TCGCGCGTTTCGGTGATGACGGTGAAAACCTCTGACACATGCAGCTCCCGGAGACGGTCACAGCTTGTCT
GTAAGCGGATGCCGGGAGCAGACAAGCCCGTCAGGGCGCGTCAGCGGGTGTTGGCGGGTGTCGGGGCTGG
CTTAACTATGCGGCATCAGAGCAGATTGTACTGAGAGTGCACCATATGCGGTGTGAAATACCGCACAGAT
GCGTAAGGAGAAAATACCGCATCAGGCGCCATTCGCCATTCAGGCTGCGCAACTGTTGGGAAGGGCGATC
GGTGCGGGCCTCTTCGCTATTACGCCAGCTGGCGAAAGGGGGATGTGCTGCAAGGCGATTAAGTTGGGTA
ACGCCAGGGTTTTCCCAGTCACGACGTTGTAAAACGACGGCCAGTGAATTGACGCGTATTGGGATTTTAA
ATGGGCCCACACTAAAGTTAGAGAACCACAGGCTCGCTCACAACCCTGACTTCTCCATGTCAGTTCCGAT
CTTTGCGAACCGCAGACAGGGAAGGTCTTCTCTCAGGGGTCATGCCCGCGGCCGCCCTCCACGGCGAGGT
CCGCACTCGCGCAGCCGGCCCCGCGGCCGCCTCACCTGGTCGCACACTACCACGTCGAACTCCTCGTCGG
CGAGGAACAGCACGTAGAGCGCCAGGAAAACCATGCGCACGTAGGCGCAGACGGCGGCGCCGCGGCCGCC
CCAGCCCAGGCCTCGCGGCAGCCAGTCCCCGGCACAGCGCACCGGTAGCTCGCGGCTCTCGGCGAAACAG
TGGCCCGGGTCGTAGTGCGCTGTCCAGATCTTCACGCTACACCCGCGCGCCTGCAGCGCCAGCGCCGCGT
CCAACACCAGCCGCTCAGCGCCGCCCACGCCCAGGTCTGGGTGGAGGAACAGCACCGACGGCTTGGGAAC
CGAGTCCCGTTCCCGGCCCTGCTCCTCCGCCATGGCCCTGGAGCCGCAACTGCACCCCGCACCCTGATGG
GGGTCTTCTGCGCAAGCTCCGCGCTCGTAGCTCCCAGCTGGCCACTGCGGGCCGACCCCGCCCTGCCGTA
CGTGCGTCAGTTAGGCCACATCAGCGCAAATCTGTGAGGGTCTAGTAACTGCCTGAGAAAATATCTTGTC
TGACCCCGGTTATATTTTTCCTTCGGTAGGGATTGGACTTTCTGAAGGACGTTGTGATCCAAAGGAAGGA
GGCCGGAGGTCTCTACTTCCCATACAGCAGGTAACTAAGTTGTCTGTAGCAGACTGTCTACAGGCATATC
GTGAGACGACCCAGGCGTCCCTGGGGTCAGAGAGGACCTTGCCTGCAAGTCCGGGGGCGGGGCCTGAGTC
AGTCTCGCCAGCTGCCGGTCTTTCGGGGGCTCCGTAACTTTCTATCCGTCCGCGTCAGCGCCTTGCCACA
CTCATCTCCAATATGGTGAGCAAGGGCGAGGAGCTGTTCACCGGGGTGGTGCCCATCCTGGTCGAGCTGG
ACGGCGACGTAAACGGCCACAAGTTCAGCGTGTCCGGCGAGGGCGAGGGCGATGCCACCTACGGCAAGCT
GACCCTGAAGTTCATCTGCACCACCGGCAAGCTGCCCGTGCCCTGGCCCACCCTCGTGACCACCCTGACC
TACGGCGTGCAGTGCTTCAGCCGCTACCCCGACCACATGAAGCAGCACGACTTCTTCAAGTCCGCCATGC
CCGAAGGCTACGTCCAGGAGCGCACCATCTTCTTCAAGGACGACGGCAACTACAAGACCCGCGCCGAGGT
GAAGTTCGAGGGCGACACCCTGGTGAACCGCATCGAGCTGAAGGGCATCGACTTCAAGGAGGACGGCAAC
ATCCTGGGGCACAAGCTGGAGTACAACTACAACAGCCACAACGTCTATATCATGGCCGACAAGCAGAAGA
ACGGCATCAAGGTGAACTTCAAGATCCGCCACAACATCGAGGACGGCAGCGTGCAGCTCGCCGACCACTA
CCAGCAGAACACCCCCATCGGCGACGGCCCCGTGCTGCTGCCCGACAACCACTACCTGAGCACCCAGTCC
AAGCTGAGCAAAGACCCCAACGAGAAGCGCGATCACATGGTCCTGCTGGAGTTCGTGACCGCCGCCGGGA
TCACTCTCGGCATGGACGAGCTGTACAAGAGCGGCCTGAGAAGCATGGTATGGCGGCCCTTCCATGATCC
CCGCCTCTCCCAGAAGCCCTGACTCCTCCTGCTTTGCGCCGTGCTTTTCCTCTGTAGCTCCCTTGCTTCC
CCCAGCCTCGGGTGTGGGTGTCTAGGCCGGGGTTCTGGGGCAGGCCTGCCGCGCTCACCCGTCTGTCTGC
TTGTCTCCCTCTACAGCCTGGTCCGACCCCCAGTGGCACTAACGTGGGATCCTCAGGGCGCTCTCCCAGC
AAAGCAGTGGCCGCCCGGGCGGCGGGATCCACTGTCCGGCAGAGGTAAGGAACCCTGCAGTTCGTTCGCT
TCCAGACTCGGAGATAGGACCCAGAACCTCGCTGATTCTGGGGTGGAGACCCTAGCATGTGAAGATTGAC
AAAGGCAAAATGAGCTTCTAGTGACGTGGCCGTGGGAGTAGTTAAAGGCCTTTTGGGAGGAAGGCGACAT
TTTTTTTCTCGTTGCTCAGTTTAGGGCACTACTCTTAAAAAAGGAAAGTTAACAAACTGGAATAGAGTCA
GAGATAACTTTGAGAAAACCGATGTCATTAAACTGGTGTCTCTGGACCTGAGGTTTGCACTCACATTTCC
ATCTGGCGGCCCCATAAGCAATCTGTCCTACAGATAACTCGTCCTACACAAAACTTAGTCTCTTTTCAGC
TCAGCTCTCTCACTCTCAATTATATCTCCTTACTTCCATATGGCACTGTTGTACACTCATTTACTCAGAG
CCAGAAACGTCAGCGTCATCTTGGATTTTTCTTATGCTCTTTCTCTCTCTAGTCATATGCCAGACTTTAA
ACTCTGCTTGAAAGCTTTCTCATAAGCTCTTTCCTTTTCCCTTTCTACTGCTTTGCATTTGCTACTTAAC
CCTTTTCTTCAGGCTGTTTGCTTTCCAGTCCATCGTTCGCTCTGCTGTTACTCTTCTGCGTAGTTTCTGT
TACTTGTTGCTGAACATCCCAATGGCGCGCCGAGCTTGGCGTAATCATGGTCATAGCTGTTTCCTGTGTG
AAATTGTTATCCGCTCACAATTCCACACAACATACGAGCCGGAAGCATAAAGTGTAAAGCCTGGGGTGCC
TAATGAGTGAGCTAACTCACATTAATTGCGTTGCGCTCACTGCCCGCTTTCCAGTCGGGAAACCTGTCGT
GCCAGCTGCATTAATGAATCGGCCAACGCGCGGGGAGAGGCGGTTTGCGTATTGGGCGCTCTTCCGCTTC
CTCGCTCACTGACTCGCTGCGCTCGGTCGTTCGGCTGCGGCGAGCGGTATCAGCTCACTCAAAGGCGGTA
ATACGGTTATCCACAGAATCAGGGGATAACGCAGGAAAGAACATGTGAGCAAAAGGCCAGCAAAAGGCCA
GGAACCGTAAAAAGGCCGCGTTGCTGGCGTTTTTCCATAGGCTCCGCCCCCCTGACGAGCATCACAAAAA
TCGACGCTCAAGTCAGAGGTGGCGAAACCCGACAGGACTATAAAGATACCAGGCGTTTCCCCCTGGAAGC
TCCCTCGTGCGCTCTCCTGTTCCGACCCTGCCGCTTACCGGATACCTGTCCGCCTTTCTCCCTTCGGGAA
GCGTGGCGCTTTCTCATAGCTCACGCTGTAGGTATCTCAGTTCGGTGTAGGTCGTTCGCTCCAAGCTGGG
CTGTGTGCACGAACCCCCCGTTCAGCCCGACCGCTGCGCCTTATCCGGTAACTATCGTCTTGAGTCCAAC
CCGGTAAGACACGACTTATCGCCACTGGCAGCAGCCACTGGTAACAGGATTAGCAGAGCGAGGTATGTAG
GCGGTGCTACAGAGTTCTTGAAGTGGTGGCCTAACTACGGCTACACTAGAAGAACAGTATTTGGTATCTG
CGCTCTGCTGAAGCCAGTTACCTTCGGAAAAAGAGTTGGTAGCTCTTGATCCGGCAAACAAACCACCGCT
GGTAGCGGTGGTTTTTTTGTTTGCAAGCAGCAGATTACGCGCAGAAAAAAAGGATCTCAAGAAGATCCTT
TGATCTTTTCTACGGGGTCTGACGCTCAGTGGAACGAAAACTCACGTTAAGGGATTTTGGTCATGAGATT
ATCAAAAAGGATCTTCACCTAGATCCTTTTAAATTAAAAATGAAGTTTTAAATCAATCTAAAGTATATAT
GAGTAAACTTGGTCTGACAGTTACCAATGCTTAATCAGTGAGGCACCTATCTCAGCGATCTGTCTATTTC
GTTCATCCATAGTTGCCTGACTCCCCGTCGTGTAGATAACTACGATACGGGAGGGCTTACCATCTGGCCC
CAGTGCTGCAATGATACCGCGAGACCCACGCTCACCGGCTCCAGATTTATCAGCAATAAACCAGCCAGCC
GGAAGGGCCGAGCGCAGAAGTGGTCCTGCAACTTTATCCGCCTCCATCCAGTCTATTAATTGTTGCCGGG
AAGCTAGAGTAAGTAGTTCGCCAGTTAATAGTTTGCGCAACGTTGTTGCCATTGCTACAGGCATCGTGGT
GTCACGCTCGTCGTTTGGTATGGCTTCATTCAGCTCCGGTTCCCAACGATCAAGGCGAGTTACATGATCC
CCCATGTTGTGCAAAAAAGCGGTTAGCTCCTTCGGTCCTCCGATCGTTGTCAGAAGTAAGTTGGCCGCAG
TGTTATCACTCATGGTTATGGCAGCACTGCATAATTCTCTTACTGTCATGCCATCCGTAAGATGCTTTTC
TGTGACTGGTGAGTACTCAACCAAGTCATTCTGAGAATAGTGTATGCGGCGACCGAGTTGCTCTTGCCCG
GCGTCAATACGGGATAATACCGCGCCACATAGCAGAACTTTAAAAGTGCTCATCATTGGAAAACGTTCTT
CGGGGCGAAAACTCTCAAGGATCTTACCGCTGTTGAGATCCAGTTCGATGTAACCCACTCGTGCACCCAA
CTGATCTTCAGCATCTTTTACTTTCACCAGCGTTTCTGGGTGAGCAAAAACAGGAAGGCAAAATGCCGCA
AAAAAGGGAATAAGGGCGACACGGAAATGTTGAATACTCATACTCTTCCTTTTTCAATATTATTGAAGCA
TTTATCAGGGTTATTGTCTCATGAGCGGATACATATTTGAATGTATTTAGAAAAATAAACAAATAGGGGT
TCCGCGCACATTTCCCCGAAAAGTGCCACCTGACGTCTAAGAAACCATTATTATCATGACATTAACCTAT
AAAAATAGGCGTATCACGAGGCCCTTTCGTC
