>Addgene plasmid #87426 | AICSDP-7:SEC61B-mEGFP | depositor partial sequence | sequence record 170446 | SEC61B Homology Arms and mEGFP-linker
TTTAAATGGGCCCACACTAAAGTTAGAGAACCACAGGCTCGCTCACAACCCTGACTTCTCCATGTCAGTT
CCGATCTTTGCGAACCGCAGACAGGGAAGGTCTTCTCTCAGGGGTCATGCCCGCGGCCGCCCTCCACGGC
GAGGTCCGCACTCGCGCAGCCGGCCCCGCGGCCGCCTCACCTGGTCGCACACTACCACGTCGAACTCCTC
GTCGGCGAGGAACAGCACGTAGAGCGCCAGGAAAACCATGCGCACGTAGGCGCAGACGGCGGCGCCGCGG
CCGCCCCAGCCCAGGCCTCGCGGCAGCCAGTCCCCGGCACAGCGCACCGGTAGCTCGCGGCTCTCGGCGA
AACAGTGGCCCGGGTCGTAGTGCGCTGTCCAGATCTTCACGCTACACCCGCGCGCCTGCAGCGCCAGCGC
CGCGTCCAACACCAGCCGCTCAGCGCCGCCCACGCCCAGGTCTGGGTGGAGGAACAGCACCGACGGCTTG
GGAACCGAGTCCCGTTCCCGGCCCTGCTCCTCCGCCATGGCCCTGGAGCCGCAACTGCACCCCGCACCCT
GATGGGGGTCTTCTGCGCAAGCTCCGCGCTCGTAGCTCCCAGCTGGCCACTGCGGGCCGACCCCGCCCTG
CCGTACGTGCGTCAGTTAGGCCACATCAGCGCAAATCTGTGAGGGTCTAGTAACTGCCTGAGAAAATATC
TTGTCTGACCCCGGTTATATTTTTCCTTCGGTAGGGATTGGACTTTCTGAAGGACGTTGTGATCCAAAGG
AAGGAGGCCGGAGGTCTCTACTTCCCATACAGCAGGTAACTAAGTTGTCTGTAGCAGACTGTCTACAGGC
ATATCGTGAGACGACCCAGGCGTCCCTGGGGTCAGAGAGGACCTTGCCTGCAAGTCCGGGGGCGGGGCCT
GAGTCAGTCTCGCCAGCTGCCGGTCTTTCGGGGGCTCCGTAACTTTCTATCCGTCCGCGTCAGCGCCTTG
CCACACTCATCTCCAATATGGTGAGCAAGGGCGAGGAGCTGTTCACCGGGGTGGTGCCCATCCTGGTCGA
GCTGGACGGCGACGTAAACGGCCACAAGTTCAGCGTGTCCGGCGAGGGCGAGGGCGATGCCACCTACGGC
AAGCTGACCCTGAAGTTCATCTGCACCACCGGCAAGCTGCCCGTGCCCTGGCCCACCCTCGTGACCACCC
TGACCTACGGCGTGCAGTGCTTCAGCCGCTACCCCGACCACATGAAGCAGCACGACTTCTTCAAGTCCGC
CATGCCCGAAGGCTACGTCCAGGAGCGCACCATCTTCTTCAAGGACGACGGCAACTACAAGACCCGCGCC
GAGGTGAAGTTCGAGGGCGACACCCTGGTGAACCGCATCGAGCTGAAGGGCATCGACTTCAAGGAGGACG
GCAACATCCTGGGGCACAAGCTGGAGTACAACTACAACAGCCACAACGTCTATATCATGGCCGACAAGCA
GAAGAACGGCATCAAGGTGAACTTCAAGATCCGCCACAACATCGAGGACGGCAGCGTGCAGCTCGCCGAC
CACTACCAGCAGAACACCCCCATCGGCGACGGCCCCGTGCTGCTGCCCGACAACCACTACCTGAGCACCC
AGTCCAAGCTGAGCAAAGACCCCAACGAGAAGCGCGATCACATGGTCCTGCTGGAGTTCGTGACCGCCGC
CGGGATCACTCTCGGCATGGACGAGCTGTACAAGAGCGGCCTGAGAAGCATGGTATGGCGGCCCTTCCAT
GATCCCCGCCTCTCCCAGAAGCCCTGACTCCTCCTGCTTTGCGCCGTGCTTTTCCTCTGTAGCTCCCTTG
CTTCCCCCAGCCTCGGGTGTGGGTGTCTAGGCCGGGGTTCTGGGGCAGGCCTGCCGCGCTCACCCGTCTG
TCTGCTTGTCTCCCTCTACAGCCTGGTCCGACCCCCAGTGGCACTAACGTGGGATCCTCAGGGCGCTCTC
CCAGCAAAGCAGTGGCCGCCCGGGCGGCGGGATCCACTGTCCGGCAGAGGTAAGGAACCCTGCAGTTCGT
TCGCTTCCAGACTCGGAGATAGGACCCAGAACCTCGCTGATTCTGGGGTGGAGACCCTAGCATGTGAAGA
TTGACAAAGGCAAAATGAGCTTCTAGTGACGTGGCCGTGGGAGTAGTTAAAGGCCTTTTGGGAGGAAGGC
GACATTTTTTTTCTCGTTGCTCAGTTTAGGGCACTACTCTTAAAAAAGGAAAGTTAACAAACTGGAATAG
AGTCAGAGATAACTTTGAGAAAACCGATGTCATTAAACTGGTGTCTCTGGACCTGAGGTTTGCACTCACA
TTTCCATCTGGCGGCCCCATAAGCAATCTGTCCTACAGATAACTCGTCCTACACAAAACTTAGTCTCTTT
TCAGCTCAGCTCTCTCACTCTCAATTATATCTCCTTACTTCCATATGGCACTGTTGTACACTCATTTACT
CAGAGCCAGAAACGTCAGCGTCATCTTGGATTTTTCTTATGCTCTTTCTCTCTCTAGTCATATGCCAGAC
TTTAAACTCTGCTTGAAAGCTTTCTCATAAGCTCTTTCCTTTTCCCTTTCTACTGCTTTGCATTTGCTAC
TTAACCCTTTTCTTCAGGCTGTTTGCTTTCCAGTCCATCGTTCGCTCTGCTGTTACTCTTCTGCGTAGTT
TCTGTTACTTGTTGCTGAAC
